>Addgene plasmid #109949 | pHH0103_GNAZ_G-alpha | addgene full sequence | sequence record 215198 | Addgene NGS Result
TTGACAATTAATCATCGGCTCGTATAATGTGTGGAATTGTGAGCGGATAACAATTTCACACAGGAAACAG
CCAGTCCGTTTAGGTGTTTTCACGAGCACTTCACCAACAAGGACCATAGATTATGAAAATCGAAGAACAC
CATCACCATCACCATTCCAGCGGTAAGCTTATGTCCCCTATACTAGGTTATTGGAAAATTAAGGGCCTTG
TGCAACCCACTCGACTTCTTTTGGAATATCTTGAAGAAAAATATGAAGAGCATTTGTATGAGCGCGATGA
AGGTGATAAATGGCGAAACAAAAAGTTTGAATTGGGTTTGGAGTTTCCCAATCTTCCTTATTATATTGAT
GGTGATGTTAAATTAACACAGTCTATGGCCATCATACGTTATATAGCTGACAAGCACAACATGTTGGGTG
GTTGTCCAAAAGAGCGTGCAGAGATTTCAATGCTTGAAGGAGCGGTTTTGGATATTAGATACGGTGTTTC
GAGAATTGCATATAGTAAAGACTTTGAAACTCTCAAAGTTGATTTTCTTAGCAAGCTACCTGAAATGCTG
AAAATGTTCGAAGATCGTTTATGTCATAAAACATATTTAAATGGTGATCATGTAACCCATCCTGACTTCA
TGTTGTATGACGCTCTTGATGTTGTTTTATACATGGACCCAATGTGCCTGGATGCGTTCCCAAAATTAGT
TTGTTTTAAAAAACGTATTGAAGCTATCCCACAAATTGATAAGTACTTGAAATCCAGCAAGTATATAGCA
TGGCCTTTGCAGGGCTGGCAAGCCACGTTTGGTGGTGGCGACCATCCTCCAAAATCGGATCTGGAAGTTC
TGTTCCAGGGGCCCCTGTCCAGCGGTCTGGTTCCGCGTGGTTCCGGTACCGCGGCCCAGCCGGCCGGTTG
TCGTCAGAGCAGCGAAGAAAAAGAAGCAGCACGTCGTAGCCGTCGTATTGATCGTCATCTGCGTAGCGAA
AGCCAGCGTCAGCGTCGTGAAATTAAACTGCTGCTGTTAGGCACCAGCAATAGCGGTAAAAGCACCATTG
TTAAGCAGATGAAAATCATTCATAGCGGTGGCTTTAATCTGGAAGCCTGCAAAGAATATAAACCGCTGAT
TATCTATAACGCCATTGATAGCCTGACCCGCATTATTCGTGCACTGGCAGCACTGCGTATTGACTTTCAT
AATCCGGATCGTGCATATGATGCAGTTCAGCTGTTTGCACTGACCGGTCCGGCAGAAAGCAAAGGCGAAA
TCACACCGGAACTGCTGGGTGTTATGCGTCGTCTGTGGGCAGATCCGGGTGCACAGGCATGTTTTAGCCG
TAGCAGTGAATATCATCTGGAAGATAATGCAGCCTATTATCTGAATGATCTGGAACGTATTGCAGCAGCC
GATTATATTCCGACCGTTGAAGATATTCTGCGTTCACGTGATATGACCACCGGTATTGTTGAAAACAAAT
TTACCTTTAAAGAACTGACCTTCAAAATGGTGGATGTTGGTGGTCAGCGTTCAGAACGTAAAAAATGGAT
TCATTGCTTTGAAGGCGTTACCGCCATCATTTTTTGTGTTGAACTGAGCGGTTATGACCTGAAACTGTAT
GAAGATAACCAGACCAGCCGTATGGCGGAAAGTCTGCGTCTGTTTGATAGCATTTGTAACAACAACTGGT
TCATCAACACCAGCCTGATTCTGTTTCTGAACAAAAAAGATCTGCTGGCCGAAAAAATTCGTCGCATTCC
GCTGACAATCTGCTTTCCGGAATACAAAGGTCAGAACACCTATGAAGAAGCCGCAGTTTATATCCAGCGC
CAGTTTGAAGATCTGAATCGCAATAAAGAAACCAAAGAGATCTATAGCCATTTTACCTGTGCAACCGATA
CGAGCAATATCCAGTTTGTTTTTGATGCCGTTACCGATGTGATTATCCAGAACAACCTGAAATATATCGG
CCTGTGTGCGGCCGCATA
[142 nt withheld, positions 1979-2120]
C
[98 nt withheld, positions 2122-2219]
AGTTTGTACTGGTGACGAAACTCAGTGTCTAGCTAGAGTGGC
[149 nt withheld, positions 2262-2410]
T
[41 nt withheld, positions 2412-2452]
T
[62 nt withheld, positions 2454-2515]
A
[35 nt withheld, positions 2517-2551]
CCTCCCTCAATCGGTTGAATGTCGCCCTTTTGTCTTTGGCGCTGGTAAACCATATGAA
[86 nt withheld, positions 2610-2695]
T
[54 nt withheld, positions 2697-2750]
CTAGCGCCGCCCTATACCTTGTCTGCCTCCCCGCGTTGCGTCGCGGTGCATGGAGCCGGGCCACCTCGAC
CTGAATGGAAGCCGGCGGCACCTCGCTAACGGATTCACCACTCCAAGAATTGGAGCCAATCAATTCTTGC
GGAGAACTGTGAATGCGCAAACCAACCCTTGGCAGAACATATCCATCGCGTCCGCCATCTCCAGCAGCCG
CACGCGGCGCATCTCGGGCAGCGTTGGGTCCTGGCCACGGGTGCGCATGATCGTGCTCCTGTCGTTGAGG
ACCCGGCTAGGCTGGCGGGGTTGCCTTACTGGTTAGCAGAATGAATCACCGATACGCGAGCGAACGTGAA
GCGACTGCTGCTGCAAAACGTCTGCGACCTGAGCAACAACATGAATGGTCTTCGGTTTCCGTGTTTCGTA
AAGTCTGGAAACGCGGAAGTCAGCGCCCTGCACCATTATGTTCCGGATCTGCATCGCAGGATGCTGCTGG
CTACCCTGTGGAACACCTACATCTGTATTAACGAAGCGCTGGCATTGACCCTGAGTGATTTTTCTCTGGT
CCCGCCGCATCCATACCGCCAGTTGTTTACCCTCACAACGTTCCAGTAACCGGGCATGTTCATCATCAGT
AACCCGTATCGTGAGCATCCTCTCTCGTTTCATCGGTATCATTACCCCCATGAACAGAAATCCCCCTTAC
ACGGAGGCATCAGTGACCAAACAGGAAAAAACCGCCCTTAACATGGCCCGCTTTATCAGAAGCCAGACAT
TAACGCTTCTGGAGAAACTCAACGAGCTGGACGCGGATGAACAGGCAGACATCTGTGAATCGCTTCACGA
CCACGCTGATGAGCTTTACCGCAGGATCCGCGAAATTGTAAGCGTTAATATTTTGTTAAAATTCGCGTTA
AATTTTTGTTAAATCAGCTCATTTTTTAACCAATAGGCCGAAATCGGCAAAATCCCTTATAAATCAAAAG
AATAGACCGAGATAGGGT
[37 nt withheld, positions 3749-3785]
AAAGAACGTGGACTCCAACGTCAAAGG
[49 nt withheld, positions 3813-3861]
T
[91 nt withheld, positions 3863-3953]
G
[124 nt withheld, positions 3955-4078]
CGCGGATCCTGCCTCGCGCGTTTCGGTGATGACGGTGAAAACCTCTGACACATGCAGCTCCCGGAGACGG
TCACAGCTTGTCTGTAAGCGGATGCCGGGAGCAGACAAGCCCGTCAGGGCGCGTCAGCGGGTGTTGGCGG
GTGTCGGGGCGCAGCCATGACCCAGTCACGTAGCGATAGCGGAGTGTATACTGGCTTAACTATGCGGCAT
CAGAGCAGATTGTACTGAGAGTGCACCATATGCGGTGTGAAATACCGCACAGATGCGTAAGGAGAAAATA
CCGCATCAGGCGCTCTTCCGCTTCCTCGCTCACTGACTCGCTGCGCTCGGTCGTTCGGCTGCGGCGAGCG
GTATCAGCTCACTCAAAGGCGGTAATACGGTTATCCACAGAATCAGGGGATAACGCAGGAAAGAACATGT
GAGCAAAAGGCCAGCAAAAGGCCAGGAACCGTAAAAAGGCCGCGTTGCTGGCGTTTTTCCATAGGCTCCG
CCCCCCTGACGAGCATCACAAAAATCGACGCTCAAGTCAGAGGTGGCGAAACCCGACAGGACTATAAAGA
TACCAGGGTTTCCCCCTGGAAGCTCCCTCGTGCGCTCTCCTGTTCCGACCCTGCCGCTTACCGGATACCT
GTCCGCCTTTCTCCCTTCGGGAAGCGTGGCGCTTTCTCATAGCTCACGCTGTAGGTATCTCAGTTCGGTG
TAGGTCGTTCGCTCCAAGCTGGGCTGTGTGCACGAACCCCCCGTTCAGCCCGACCGCTGCGCCTTATCCG
GTAACTATCGTCTTGAGTCCAACCCGGTAAGACACGACTTATCGCCACTGGCAGCAGCCACTGGTAACAG
GATTAGCAGAGCGAGGTATGTAGGCGGTGCTACAGAGTTCTTGAAGTGGTGGCCTAACTACGGCTACACT
AGAAGGACAGTATTTGGTATCTGCGCTCTGCTGAAGCCAGTTACCTTCGGAAAAAGAGTTGGTAGCTCTT
GATCCGGCAAACAAACCACCGCTGGTAGCGGTGGTTTTTTTGTTTGCAAGCAGCAGATTACGCGCAGAAA
AAAAGGATCTCAAGAAGATCCTTTGATCTTTTCTACGGGGTCTGACGCTCAGTGGAACGAAAACTCACGT
TAAGGGATTTTGGTCATGAGATTATCAAAAAGGATCTTCACCTAGATCCTTTTAAATTAAAAATGAAGTT
TTAAATCAATCTAAAGTATATATGAGTAAACTTGGTCTGACAGTTACCAATGCTTAATCAGTGAGGCACC
TATCTCAGCGATCTGTCTATTTCGTTCATCCATAGTTGCCTGACTCCCCGTCGTGTAGATAACTACGATA
CGGGAGGGCTTACCATCTGGCCCCAGTGCTGCAATGATACCGCGAGACCCACGCTCACCGGCTCCAGATT
TATCAGCAATAAACCAGCCAGCCGGAAGGGCCGAGCGCAGAAGTGGTCCTGCAACTTTATCCGCCTCCAT
CCAGTCTATTAATTGTTGCCGGGAAGCTAGAGTAAGTAGTTCGCCAGTTAATAGTTTGCGCAACGTTGTT
GCCATTGCTGCAGGCATCGTGGTGTCACGCTCGTCGTTTGGTATGGCTTCATTCAGCTCCGGTTCCCAAC
GATCAAGGCGAGTTACATGATCCCCCATGTTGTGCAAAAAAGCGGTTAGCTCCTTCGGTCCTCCGATCGT
TGTCAGAAGTAAGTTGGCCGCAGTGTTATCACTCATGGTTATGGCAGCACTGCATAATTCTCTTACTGTC
ATGCCATCCGTAAGATGCTTTTCTGTGACTGGTGAGTACTCAACCAAGTCATTCTGAGAATAGTGTATGC
GGCGACCGAGTTGCTCTTGCCCGGCGTCAACACGGGATAATACCGCGCCACATAGCAGAACTTTAAAAGT
GCTCATCATTGGAAAACGTTCTTCGGGGCGAAAACTCTCAAGGATCTTACCGCTGTTGAGATCCAGTTCG
ATGTAACCCACTCGTGCACCCAACTGATCTTCAGCATCTTTTACTTTCACCAGCGTTTCTGGGTGAGCAA
AAACAGGAAGGCAAAATGCCGCAAAAAAGGGAATAAGGGCGACACGGAAATGTTGAATACTCATACTCTT
CCTTTTTCAATATTATTGAAGCATTTATCAGGGTTATTGTCTCATGAGCGGATACATATTTGAATGTATT
TAGAAAAATAAACAAATAGGGGTTCCGCGCACATTTCCCCGAAAAGTGCCACCTGACGTCTAAGAAACCA
TTATTATCATGACATTAACCTATAAAAATAGGCGTATCACGAGGCCCTTTCGTCTTCAAGAATTCCCGAC
ACCATCGAATGGTGCAAAACCTTTCGCGGTATGGCATGATAGCGCCCGGAAGAGAGTCAATTCAGGGTGG
TGAATGTGAAACCAGTAACGTTATACGATGTCGCAGAGTATGCCGGTGTCTCTTATCAGACCGTTTCCCG
CGTGGTGAACCAGGCCAGCCACGTTTCTGCGAAAACGCGGGAAAAAGTGGAAGCGGCGATGGCGGAGCTG
AATTACATTCCCAACCGCGTGGCACAACAACTGGCGGGCAAACAGTCGTTGCTGATTGGCGTTGCCACCT
CCAGTCTGGCCCTGCACGCGCCGTCGCAAATTGTCGCGGCGATTAAATCTCGCGCCGATCAACTGGGTGC
CAGCGTGGTGGTGTCGATGGTAGAACGAAGCGGCGTCGAAGCCTGTAAAGCGGCGGTGCACAATCTTCTC
GCGCAACGCGTCAGTGGGCTGATCATTAACTATCCGCTGGATGACCAGGATGCCATTGCTGTGGAAGCTG
CCTGCACTAATGTTCCGGCGTTATTTCTTGATGTCTCTGACCAGACACCCATCAACAGTATTATTTTCTC
CCATGAAGACGGTACGCGACTGGGCGTGGAGCATCTGGTCGCATTGGGTCACCAGCAAATCGCGCTGTTA
GCGGGCCCATTAAGTTCTGTCTCGGCGCGTCTGCGTCTGGCTGGCTGGCATAAATATCTCACTCGCAATC
AAATTCAGCCGATAGCGGAACGGGAAGGCGACTGGAGTGCCATGTCCGGTTTTCAACAAACCATGCAAAT
GCTGAATGAGGGCATCGTTCCCACTGCGATGCTGGTTGCCAACGATCAGATGGCGCTGGGCGCAATGCGC
GCCATTACCGAGTCCGGGCTGCGCGTTGGTGCGGATATCTCGGTAGTGGGATACGACGATACCGAAGACA
GCTCATGTTATATCCCGCCGTTAACCACCATCAAACAGGATTTTCGCCTGCTGGGGCAAACCAGCGTGGA
CCGCTTGCTGCAACTCTCTCAGGGCCAGGCGGTGAAGGGCAATCAGCTGTTGCCCGTCTCACTGGTGAAA
AGAAAAACCACCCTGGCGCCCAATACGCAAACCGCCTCTCCCCGCGCGTTGGCCGATTCATTAATGCAGC
TGGCACGACAGGTTTCCCGACTGGAAAGCGGGCAGTGAGCGCAACGCAATTAATGTAAGTTAGCTCACTC
ATTAGGCACAATTCTCATGTTTGACAGCTTATCATCGACTGCACGGTGCACCAATGCTTCTGGCGTCAGG
CAGCCATCGGAAGCTGTGGTATGGCTGTGCAGGTCGTAAATCACTGCATAATTCGTGTCGCTCAAGGCGC
ACTCCCGTTCTGGATAATGTTTTTTGCGCCGACATCATAACGGTTCTGGCAAATATTCTGAAATGAGCTG
Features (pLannotate 1.2.2; 21 found; start..end, strand, type, name):
      1..29      +  promoter       tac promoter: strong E. coli promoter; hybrid between the trp and lac UV5 promoters
     37..53      +  protein_bind   lac operator: The lac repressor binds to the lac operator to inhibit transcription in E. coli. This inhibition can be relieved by adding lactose or isopropyl-β-D-thiogalactopyranoside (IPTG). lac repressor encoded by lacI
    138..155     +  CDS            6xHis: 6xHis affinity tag
    171..824     +  CDS            GST26_SCHJA: Experimental evidence at protein level: Swiss-Prot protein existence level 1. GST isoenzymes appear to play a central role in the parasite detoxification system. Other functions are also suspected including a role in increasing the solubility of haematin in the parasite gut. From Schistosoma japonicum (Blood fluke).
    906..1967    +  CDS            GNAZ: GNAZ_HUMAN - Experimental evidence at protein level: Swiss-Prot protein existence level 1. Guanine nucleotide-binding proteins (G proteins) are involved as modulators or transducers in various transmembrane signaling systems. From Homo sapiens (Human).
   1983..2030    +  terminator     fd terminator (sequence withheld): central terminator from bacteriophage fd (Otsuka and Kunisawa, 1982)
   2035..2247    +  CDS            M13 gene III (fragment) (sequence partly withheld): pIII; III; minor coat protein
   2262..2732    +  CDS            M13 gene III (fragment) (sequence partly withheld): pIII; III; minor coat protein
   2754..2824    +  CDS            TcR (fragment): tetracycline efflux protein; tet; confers resistance to tetracycline
   3066..3446    -  CDS            YPB1_ECOLX: Protein predicted: Swiss-Prot protein existence level 4. From Escherichia coli.
   3463..3614    +  CDS            rop (fragment): Rop protein, which maintains plasmids at low copy number; rop
   3650..4078    -  rep_origin     f1 ori (sequence partly withheld): f1 bacteriophage origin of replication; arrow indicates direction of (+) strand synthesis
   4087..4126    +  CDS            rop (fragment): Rop protein, which maintains plasmids at low copy number; rop
   4228..4368    +  misc_feature   bom: basis of mobility region from pBR322
   4554..5141    -  rep_origin     ori: high-copy-number ColE1/pMB1/pBR322/pUC origin of replication
   5312..6172    -  CDS            AmpR: β-lactamase; bla; confers resistance to ampicillin, carbenicillin, and related antibiotics
   6173..6277    -  promoter       AmpR promoter: bla
   6386..6463    +  promoter       lacIq promoter: lacI (mutant); In the lacIq allele, a single base change in the promoter boosts expression of the lacI gene about 10-fold.
   6464..7546    +  CDS            lacI: lac repressor; lacI; The lac repressor binds to the lac operator to inhibit transcription in E. coli. This inhibition can be relieved by adding lactose or isopropyl-β-D-thiogalactopyranoside (IPTG).
   7559..7580    +  protein_bind   CAP binding site: CAP binding activates transcription in the presence of cAMP. E. coli catabolite activator protein
   7599..7616    +  promoter       tet promoter (fragment): E. coli promoter for tetracycline efflux protein gene
