>Addgene plasmid #109949 | pHH0103_GNAZ_G-alpha Sequencing Result | analyzer sequence | sequence record 315902
TTGACAATTAATCATCGGCTCGTATAATGTGTGGAATTGTGAGCGGATAACAATTTCACACAGGAAACAG
CCAGTCCGTTTAGGTGTTTTCACGAGCACTTCACCAACAAGGACCATAGATTATGAAAATCGAAGAACAC
CATCACCATCACCATTCCAGCGGTAAGCTTATGTCCCCTATACTAGGTTATTGGAAAATTAAGGGCCTTG
TGCAACCCACTCGACTTCTTTTGGAATATCTTGAAGAAAAATATGAAGAGCATTTGTATGAGCGCGATGA
AGGTGATAAATGGCGAAACAAAAAGTTTGAATTGGGTTTGGAGTTTCCCAATCTTCCTTATTATATTGAT
GGTGATGTTAAATTAACACAGTCTATGGCCATCATACGTTATATAGCTGACAAGCACAACATGTTGGGTG
GTTGTCCAAAAGAGCGTGCAGAGATTTCAATGCTTGAAGGAGCGGTTTTGGATATTAGATACGGTGTTTC
GAGAATTGCATATAGTAAAGACTTTGAAACTCTCAAAGTTGATTTTCTTAGCAAGCTACCTGAAATGCTG
AAAATGTTCGAAGATCGTTTATGTCATAAAACATATTTAAATGGTGATCATGTAACCCATCCTGACTTCA
TGTTGTATGACGCTCTTGATGTTGTTTTATACATGGACCCAATGTGCCTGGATGCGTTCCCAAAATTAGT
TTGTTTTAAAAAACGTATTGAAGCTATCCCACAAATTGATAAGTACTTGAAATCCAGCAAGTATATAGCA
TGGCCTTTGCAGGGCTGGCAAGCCACGTTTGGTGGTGGCGACCATCCTCCAAAATCGGATCTGGAAGTTC
TGTTCCAGGGGCCCCTGTCCAGCGGTCTGGTTCCGCGTGGTTCCGGTACCGCGGCCCAGCCGGCCAGTCC
GAATATGCTGGTTTATCGTAAAATGGAAGATGTGATTGCACGCATGCAGGATGAAAAAAATGGTATTCCG
ATTCGTACCGTGAAAAGCTTTCTGAGCAAAATTCCGAGCGTTTTTAGCGGTAGCGATATTGTTCAGTGGC
TGATTAAAAACCTGACCATTGAAGATCCGGTTGAAGCACTGCATCTGGGCACCCTGATGGCAGCACATGG
TTATTTCTTTCCGATTAGCGATCATGTTCTGACCCTGAAAGATGATGGCACCTTTTATCGTTTTCAGACC
CCGTATTTTTGGCCGTCAAATGCGGCCGCATA
[142 nt withheld, positions 1223-1364]
C
[98 nt withheld, positions 1366-1463]
AGTTTGTACTGGTGACGAAACTCAGTGTCTAGCTAGAGTGGC
[149 nt withheld, positions 1506-1654]
T
[41 nt withheld, positions 1656-1696]
T
[62 nt withheld, positions 1698-1759]
A
[35 nt withheld, positions 1761-1795]
CCTCCCTCAATCGGTTGAATGTCGCCCTTTTGTCTTTGGCGCTGGTAAACCATATGAA
[86 nt withheld, positions 1854-1939]
T
[54 nt withheld, positions 1941-1994]
CTAGCGCCGCCCTATACCTTGTCTGCCTCCCCGCGTTGCGTCGCGGTGCATGGAGCCGGGCCACCTCGAC
CTGAATGGAAGCCGGCGGCACCTCGCTAACGGATTCACCACTCCAAGAATTGGAGCCAATCAATTCTTGC
GGAGAACTGTGAATGCGCAAACCAACCCTTGGCAGAACATATCCATCGCGTCCGCCATCTCCAGCAGCCG
CACGCGGCGCATCTCGGGCAGCGTTGGGTCCTGGCCACGGGTGCGCATGATCGTGCTCCTGTCGTTGAGG
ACCCGGCTAGGCTGGCGGGGTTGCCTTACTGGTTAGCAGAATGAATCACCGATACGCGAGCGAACGTGAA
GCGACTGCTGCTGCAAAACGTCTGCGACCTGAGCAACAACATGAATGGTCTTCGGTTTCCGTGTTTCGTA
AAGTCTGGAAACGCGGAAGTCAGCGCCCTGCACCATTATGTTCCGGATCTGCATCGCAGGATGCTGCTGG
CTACCCTGTGGAACACCTACATCTGTATTAACGAAGCGCTGGCATTGACCCTGAGTGATTTTTCTCTGGT
CCCGCCGCATCCATACCGCCAGTTGTTTACCCTCACAACGTTCCAGTAACCGGGCATGTTCATCATCAGT
AACCCGTATCGTGAGCATCCTCTCTCGTTTCATCGGTATCATTACCCCCATGAACAGAAATCCCCCTTAC
ACGGAGGCATCAGTGACCAAACAGGAAAAAACCGCCCTTAACATGGCCCGCTTTATCAGAAGCCAGACAT
TAACGCTTCTGGAGAAACTCAACGAGCTGGACGCGGATGAACAGGCAGACATCTGTGAATCGCTTCACGA
CCACGCTGATGAGCTTTACCGCAGGATCCGCGAAATTGTAAGCGTTAATATTTTGTTAAAATTCGCGTTA
AATTTTTGTTAAATCAGCTCATTTTTTAACCAATAGGCCGAAATCGGCAAAATCCCTTATAAATCAAAAG
AATAGACCGAGATAGGGT
[37 nt withheld, positions 2993-3029]
AAAGAACGTGGACTCCAACGTCAAAGG
[49 nt withheld, positions 3057-3105]
T
[91 nt withheld, positions 3107-3197]
G
[124 nt withheld, positions 3199-3322]
CGCGGATCCTGCCTCGCGCGTTTCGGTGATGACGGTGAAAACCTCTGACACATGCAGCTCCCGGAGACGG
TCACAGCTTGTCTGTAAGCGGATGCCGGGAGCAGACAAGCCCGTCAGGGCGCGTCAGCGGGTGTTGGCGG
GTGTCGGGGCGCAGCCATGACCCAGTCACGTAGCGATAGCGGAGTGTATACTGGCTTAACTATGCGGCAT
CAGAGCAGATTGTACTGAGAGTGCACCATATGCGGTGTGAAATACCGCACAGATGCGTAAGGAGAAAATA
CCGCATCAGGCGCTCTTCCGCTTCCTCGCTCACTGACTCGCTGCGCTCGGTCGTTCGGCTGCGGCGAGCG
GTATCAGCTCACTCAAAGGCGGTAATACGGTTATCCACAGAATCAGGGGATAACGCAGGAAAGAACATGT
GAGCAAAAGGCCAGCAAAAGGCCAGGAACCGTAAAAAGGCCGCGTTGCTGGCGTTTTTCCATAGGCTCCG
CCCCCCTGACGAGCATCACAAAAATCGACGCTCAAGTCAGAGGTGGCGAAACCCGACAGGACTATAAAGA
TACCAGGGTTTCCCCCTGGAAGCTCCCTCGTGCGCTCTCCTGTTCCGACCCTGCCGCTTACCGGATACCT
GTCCGCCTTTCTCCCTTCGGGAAGCGTGGCGCTTTCTCATAGCTCACGCTGTAGGTATCTCAGTTCGGTG
TAGGTCGTTCGCTCCAAGCTGGGCTGTGTGCACGAACCCCCCGTTCAGCCCGACCGCTGCGCCTTATCCG
GTAACTATCGTCTTGAGTCCAACCCGGTAAGACACGACTTATCGCCACTGGCAGCAGCCACTGGTAACAG
GATTAGCAGAGCGAGGTATGTAGGCGGTGCTACAGAGTTCTTGAAGTGGTGGCCTAACTACGGCTACACT
AGAAGGACAGTATTTGGTATCTGCGCTCTGCTGAAGCCAGTTACCTTCGGAAAAAGAGTTGGTAGCTCTT
GATCCGGCAAACAAACCACCGCTGGTAGCGGTGGTTTTTTTGTTTGCAAGCAGCAGATTACGCGCAGAAA
AAAAGGATCTCAAGAAGATCCTTTGATCTTTTCTACGGGGTCTGACGCTCAGTGGAACGAAAACTCACGT
TAAGGGATTTTGGTCATGAGATTATCAAAAAGGATCTTCACCTAGATCCTTTTAAATTAAAAATGAAGTT
TTAAATCAATCTAAAGTATATATGAGTAAACTTGGTCTGACAGTTACCAATGCTTAATCAGTGAGGCACC
TATCTCAGCGATCTGTCTATTTCGTTCATCCATAGTTGCCTGACTCCCCGTCGTGTAGATAACTACGATA
CGGGAGGGCTTACCATCTGGCCCCAGTGCTGCAATGATACCGCGAGACCCACGCTCACCGGCTCCAGATT
TATCAGCAATAAACCAGCCAGCCGGAAGGGCCGAGCGCAGAAGTGGTCCTGCAACTTTATCCGCCTCCAT
CCAGTCTATTAATTGTTGCCGGGAAGCTAGAGTAAGTAGTTCGCCAGTTAATAGTTTGCGCAACGTTGTT
GCCATTGCTGCAGGCATCGTGGTGTCACGCTCGTCGTTTGGTATGGCTTCATTCAGCTCCGGTTCCCAAC
GATCAAGGCGAGTTACATGATCCCCCATGTTGTGCAAAAAAGCGGTTAGCTCCTTCGGTCCTCCGATCGT
TGTCAGAAGTAAGTTGGCCGCAGTGTTATCACTCATGGTTATGGCAGCACTGCATAATTCTCTTACTGTC
ATGCCATCCGTAAGATGCTTTTCTGTGACTGGTGAGTACTCAACCAAGTCATTCTGAGAATAGTGTATGC
GGCGACCGAGTTGCTCTTGCCCGGCGTCAACACGGGATAATACCGCGCCACATAGCAGAACTTTAAAAGT
GCTCATCATTGGAAAACGTTCTTCGGGGCGAAAACTCTCAAGGATCTTACCGCTGTTGAGATCCAGTTCG
ATGTAACCCACTCGTGCACCCAACTGATCTTCAGCATCTTTTACTTTCACCAGCGTTTCTGGGTGAGCAA
AAACAGGAAGGCAAAATGCCGCAAAAAAGGGAATAAGGGCGACACGGAAATGTTGAATACTCATACTCTT
CCTTTTTCAATATTATTGAAGCATTTATCAGGGTTATTGTCTCATGAGCGGATACATATTTGAATGTATT
TAGAAAAATAAACAAATAGGGGTTCCGCGCACATTTCCCCGAAAAGTGCCACCTGACGTCTAAGAAACCA
TTATTATCATGACATTAACCTATAAAAATAGGCGTATCACGAGGCCCTTTCGTCTTCAAGAATTCCCGAC
ACCATCGAATGGTGCAAAACCTTTCGCGGTATGGCATGATAGCGCCCGGAAGAGAGTCAATTCAGGGTGG
TGAATGTGAAACCAGTAACGTTATACGATGTCGCAGAGTATGCCGGTGTCTCTTATCAGACCGTTTCCCG
CGTGGTGAACCAGGCCAGCCACGTTTCTGCGAAAACGCGGGAAAAAGTGGAAGCGGCGATGGCGGAGCTG
AATTACATTCCCAACCGCGTGGCACAACAACTGGCGGGCAAACAGTCGTTGCTGATTGGCGTTGCCACCT
CCAGTCTGGCCCTGCACGCGCCGTCGCAAATTGTCGCGGCGATTAAATCTCGCGCCGATCAACTGGGTGC
CAGCGTGGTGGTGTCGATGGTAGAACGAAGCGGCGTCGAAGCCTGTAAAGCGGCGGTGCACAATCTTCTC
GCGCAACGCGTCAGTGGGCTGATCATTAACTATCCGCTGGATGACCAGGATGCCATTGCTGTGGAAGCTG
CCTGCACTAATGTTCCGGCGTTATTTCTTGATGTCTCTGACCAGACACCCATCAACAGTATTATTTTCTC
CCATGAAGACGGTACGCGACTGGGCGTGGAGCATCTGGTCGCATTGGGTCACCAGCAAATCGCGCTGTTA
GCGGGCCCATTAAGTTCTGTCTCGGCGCGTCTGCGTCTGGCTGGCTGGCATAAATATCTCACTCGCAATC
AAATTCAGCCGATAGCGGAACGGGAAGGCGACTGGAGTGCCATGTCCGGTTTTCAACAAACCATGCAAAT
GCTGAATGAGGGCATCGTTCCCACTGCGATGCTGGTTGCCAACGATCAGATGGCGCTGGGCGCAATGCGC
GCCATTACCGAGTCCGGGCTGCGCGTTGGTGCGGATATCTCGGTAGTGGGATACGACGATACCGAAGACA
GCTCATGTTATATCCCGCCGTTAACCACCATCAAACAGGATTTTCGCCTGCTGGGGCAAACCAGCGTGGA
CCGCTTGCTGCAACTCTCTCAGGGCCAGGCGGTGAAGGGCAATCAGCTGTTGCCCGTCTCACTGGTGAAA
AGAAAAACCACCCTGGCGCCCAATACGCAAACCGCCTCTCCCCGCGCGTTGGCCGATTCATTAATGCAGC
TGGCACGACAGGTTTCCCGACTGGAAAGCGGGCAGTGAGCGCAACGCAATTAATGTAAGTTAGCTCACTC
ATTAGGCACAATTCTCATGTTTGACAGCTTATCATCGACTGCACGGTGCACCAATGCTTCTGGCGTCAGG
CAGCCATCGGAAGCTGTGGTATGGCTGTGCAGGTCGTAAATCACTGCATAATTCGTGTCGCTCAAGGCGC
ACTCCCGTTCTGGATAATGTTTTTTGCGCCGACATCATAACGGTTCTGGCAAATATTCTGAAATGAGCTG
Features (pLannotate 1.2.2; 21 found; start..end, strand, type, name):
      1..29      +  promoter       tac promoter: strong E. coli promoter; hybrid between the trp and lac UV5 promoters
     37..53      +  protein_bind   lac operator: The lac repressor binds to the lac operator to inhibit transcription in E. coli. This inhibition can be relieved by adding lactose or isopropyl-β-D-thiogalactopyranoside (IPTG). lac repressor encoded by lacI
    138..155     +  CDS            6xHis: 6xHis affinity tag
    171..824     +  CDS            GST26_SCHJA: Experimental evidence at protein level: Swiss-Prot protein existence level 1. GST isoenzymes appear to play a central role in the parasite detoxification system. Other functions are also suspected including a role in increasing the solubility of haematin in the parasite gut. From Schistosoma japonicum (Blood fluke).
    906..1211    +  CDS            RGS7 (fragment): RGS7_BOVIN - Experimental evidence at protein level: Swiss-Prot protein existence level 1. Regulates G protein-coupled receptor signaling cascades. Inhibits signal transduction by increasing the GTPase activity of G protein alpha subunits, thereby driving them into their inactive GDP- bound form. The RGS7/GNB5 dimer enhances GNAO1 GTPase activity. May play a role in synaptic vesicle exocytosis. Modulates the activity of potassium channels that are activated by GNAO1 in response to muscarinic acetylcholine receptor M2/CHRM2 signaling. From Bos taurus (Bovine).
   1227..1274    +  terminator     fd terminator (sequence withheld): central terminator from bacteriophage fd (Otsuka and Kunisawa, 1982)
   1279..1491    +  CDS            M13 gene III (fragment) (sequence partly withheld): pIII; III; minor coat protein
   1506..1976    +  CDS            M13 gene III (fragment) (sequence partly withheld): pIII; III; minor coat protein
   1998..2068    +  CDS            TcR (fragment): tetracycline efflux protein; tet; confers resistance to tetracycline
   2310..2690    -  CDS            YPB1_ECOLX: Protein predicted: Swiss-Prot protein existence level 4. From Escherichia coli.
   2707..2858    +  CDS            rop (fragment): Rop protein, which maintains plasmids at low copy number; rop
   2894..3322    -  rep_origin     f1 ori (sequence partly withheld): f1 bacteriophage origin of replication; arrow indicates direction of (+) strand synthesis
   3331..3370    +  CDS            rop (fragment): Rop protein, which maintains plasmids at low copy number; rop
   3472..3612    +  misc_feature   bom: basis of mobility region from pBR322
   3798..4385    -  rep_origin     ori: high-copy-number ColE1/pMB1/pBR322/pUC origin of replication
   4556..5416    -  CDS            AmpR: β-lactamase; bla; confers resistance to ampicillin, carbenicillin, and related antibiotics
   5417..5521    -  promoter       AmpR promoter: bla
   5630..5707    +  promoter       lacIq promoter: lacI (mutant); In the lacIq allele, a single base change in the promoter boosts expression of the lacI gene about 10-fold.
   5708..6790    +  CDS            lacI: lac repressor; lacI; The lac repressor binds to the lac operator to inhibit transcription in E. coli. This inhibition can be relieved by adding lactose or isopropyl-β-D-thiogalactopyranoside (IPTG).
   6803..6824    +  protein_bind   CAP binding site: CAP binding activates transcription in the presence of cAMP. E. coli catabolite activator protein
   6843..6860    +  promoter       tet promoter (fragment): E. coli promoter for tetracycline efflux protein gene
