[The description below was written by a language model from this plasmid's Addgene catalogue record and pLannotate feature annotations shown in this document.]
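Description:
pHH0103_GNAZ_G-alpha is a bacterial expression plasmid built on the pHH0103 backbone for producing and purifying the G-alpha domain of human GNAZ, the alpha subunit of the heterotrimeric G protein Gz, in E. coli. It is maintained through a ColE1/pBR322-type origin with an adjacent bom region and is selected with ampicillin via the bla gene. The catalogue lists it as low copy, although the rop gene is annotated only as fragments split by an inserted f1 phage origin, which would permit single-stranded DNA production with helper phage.

Expression is driven by a tac promoter followed by a lac operator. The plasmid carries its own lacI gene under the lacIq promoter, so transcription is tightly repressed until induced with IPTG. The open reading frame begins with a 6xHis tag, followed by Schistosoma japonicum glutathione S-transferase and then the GNAZ coding region, which was cloned between SfiI and NotI sites. The resulting His-GST fusion can be captured on either nickel or glutathione resin. An fd terminator lies downstream of the insert. It is followed by fragments of M13 gene III and of a tetracycline resistance gene, apparently remnants of a phagemid ancestor that sit outside the expressed cassette.

The associated work surveyed ligands for peptide recognition modules, which suggests use of the purified fusion protein as a binding target. The two sequence records disagree. The 7,788 nt full sequence annotates GNAZ at the insert position, whereas the shorter 7,032 nt sequencing result has an otherwise identical backbone but annotates an RGS7-like fragment there. The record does not explain this discrepancy.
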