Addgene plasmid #109949: pHH0103_GNAZ_G-alpha
Purpose: Protein expression and purification of GNAZ_G-alpha
Depositing lab: Sachdev Sidhu. Depositing organization: University of Toronto. Publication: Large-scale survey and database of high affinity ligands for peptide recognition modules. Teyra J, Kelil A, Jain S, Helmy M, Jajodia R, Hooda Y, Gu J, D'Cruz AA, Nicholson SE, Min J, Sudol M, Kim PM, Bader GD, Sidhu SS. Mol Syst Biol. 2020 Dec;16(12):e9310. doi: 10.15252/msb.20199310. PubMed 33438817.
Backbone
  Vector backbone: pHH0103
  Vector type: Bacterial Expression
Growth in bacteria
  Bacterial resistance: Ampicillin, 100 μg/mL
  Growth temperature: 37°C
  Growth strain: DH5alpha
  Copy number: Low Copy
Gene/Insert
  Gene/Insert name: GNAZ_G-alpha
  Species: H. sapiens (human)
  Entrez Gene: GNAZ (a.k.a. HG1H, gz-alpha)
  Cloning method: Restriction Enzyme; 5′ cloning site Sfi1 (unknown if destroyed); 3′ cloning site Not1 (unknown if destroyed)
Terms and licenses: Academic/Nonprofit Terms; Industry Terms: Not Available to Industry
How to cite: pHH0103_GNAZ_G-alpha was a gift from Sachdev Sidhu (Addgene plasmid # 109949 ; http://n2t.net/addgene:109949 ; RRID:Addgene_109949)
